>Addgene plasmid #116382 | pHAGE-FGFR3-D786N | addgene full sequence | sequence record 252672 | Addgene NGS Result
TGGAAGGGCTAATTCACTCCCAAAGAAGACAAGATATCCTTGATCTGTGGATCTACCACACACAAGGCTA
CTTCCCTGATTAGCAGAACTACACACCAGGGCCAGGGGTCAGATATCCACTGACCTTTGGATGGTGCTAC
AAGCTAGTACCAGTTGAGCCAGATAAGGTAGAAGAGGCCAATAAAGGAGAGAACACCAGCTTGTTACACC
CTGTGAGCCTGCATGGGATGGATGACCCGGAGAGAGAAGTGTTAGAGTGGAGGTTTGACAGCCGCCTAGC
ATTTCATCACGTGGCCCGAGAGCTGCATCCGGAGTACTTCAAGAACTGCTGATATCGAGCTTGCTACAAG
GGACTTTCCGCTGGGGACTTTCCAGGGAGGCGTGGCCTGGGCGGGACTGGGGAGTGGCGAGCCCTCAGAT
CCTGCATATAAGCAGCTGCTTTTTGCCTGTACTGGGTCTCTCTGGTTAGACCAGATCTGAGCCTGGGAGC
TCTCTGGCTAACTAGGGAACCCACTGCTTAAGCCTCAATAAAGCTTGCCTTGAGTGCTTCAAGTAGTGTG
TGCCCGTCTGTTGTGTGACTCTGGTAACTAGAGATCCCTCAGACCCTTTTAGTCAGTGTGGAAAATCTCT
AGCAGTGGCGCCCGAACAGGGACTTGAAAGCGAAAGGGAAACCAGAGGAGCTCTCTCGACGCAGGACTCG
GCTTGCTGAAGCGCGCACGGCAAGAGGCGAGGGGCGGCGACTGGTGAGTACGCCAAAAATTTTGACTAGC
GGAGGCTAGAAGGAGAGAGATGGGTGCGAGAGCGTCAGTATTAAGCGGGGGAGAATTAGATCGCGATGGG
AAAAAATTCGGTTAAGGCCAGGGGGAAAGAAAAAATATAAATTAAAACATATAGTATGGGCAAGCAGGGA
GCTAGAACGATTCGCAGTTAATCCTGGCCTGTTAGAAACATCAGAAGGCTGTAGACAAATACTGGGACAG
CTACAACCATCCCTTCAGACAGGATCAGAAGAACTTAGATCATTATATAATACAGTAGCAACCCTCTATT
GTGTGCATCAAAGGATAGAGATAAAAGACACCAAGGAAGCTTTAGACAAGATAGAGGAAGAGCAAAACAA
AAGTAAGACCACCGCACAGCAAGCGGCCGGCCGCTGATCTTCAGACCTGGAGGAGGAGATATGAGGGACA
ATTGGAGAAGTGAATTATATAAATATAAAGTAGTAAAAATTGAACCATTAGGAGTAGCACCCACCAAGGC
AAAGAGAAGAGTGGTGCAGAGAGAAAAAAGAGCAGTGGGAATAGGAGCTTTGTTCCTTGGGTTCTTGGGA
GCAGCAGGAAGCACTATGGGCGCAGCGTCAATGACGCTGACGGTACAGGCCAGACAATTATTGTCTGGTA
TAGTGCAGCAGCAGAACAATTTGCTGAGGGCTATTGAGGCGCAACAGCATCTGTTGCAACTCACAGTCTG
GGGCATCAAGCAGCTCCAGGCAAGAATCCTGGCTGTGGAAAGATACCTAAAGGATCAACAGCTCCTGGGG
ATTTGGGGTTGCTCTGGAAAACTCATTTGCACCACTGCTGTGCCTTGGAATGCTAGTTGGAGTAATAAAT
CTCTGGAACAGATTTGGAATCACACGACCTGGATGGAGTGGGACAGAGAAATTAACAATTACACAAGCTT
AATACACTCCTTAATTGAAGAATCGCAAAACCAGCAAGAAAAGAATGAACAAGAATTATTGGAATTAGAT
AAATGGGCAAGTTTGTGGAATTGGTTTAACATAACAAATTGGCTGTGGTATATAAAATTATTCATAATGA
TAGTAGGAGGCTTGGTAGGTTTAAGAATAGTTTTTGCTGTACTTTCTATAGTGAATAGAGTTAGGCAGGG
ATATTCACCATTATCGTTTCAGACCCACCTCCCAACCCCGAGGGGACCCGACAGGCCCGAAGGAATAGAA
GAAGAAGGTGGAGAGAGAGACAGAGACAGATCCATTCGATTAGTGAACGGATCTCGACGGTATCGCCGAA
TTCACAAATGGCAGTATTCATCCACAATTTTAAAAGAAAAGGGGGGATTGGGGGGTACAGTGCAGGGGAA
AGAATAGTAGACATAATAGCAACAGACATACAAACTAAAGAATTACAAAAACAAATTACAAAAATTCAAA
ATTTTCGGGTTTATTACAGGGACAGCAGAGATCCAGTTTGGACTAGTCGTGAGGCTCCGGTGCCCGTCAG
TGGGCAGAGCGCACATCGCCCACAGTCCCCGAGAAGTTGGGGGGAGGGGTCGGCAATTGAACCGGTGCCT
AGAGAAGGTGGCGCGGGGTAAACTGGGAAAGTGATGTCGTGTACTGGCTCCGCCTTTTTCCCGAGGGTGG
GGGAGAACCGTATATAAGTGCAGTAGTCGCCGTGAACGTTCTTTTTCGCAACGGGTTTGCCGCCAGAACA
CAGGTAAGTGCCGTGTGTGGTTCCCGCGGGCCTGGCCTCTTTACGGGTTATGGCCCTTGCGTGCCTTGAA
TTACTTCCACCTGGCTGCAGTACGTGATTCTTGATCCCGAGCTTCGGGTTGGAAGTGGGTGGGAGAGTTC
GAGGCCTTGCGCTTAAGGAGCCCCTTCGCCTCGTGCTTGAGTTGAGGCCTGGCCTGGGCGCTGGGGCCGC
CGCGTGCGAATCTGGTGGCACCTTCGCGCCTGTCTCGCTGCTTTCGATAAGTCTCTAGCCATTTAAAATT
TTTGATGACCTGCTGCGACGCTTTTTTTCTGGCAAGATAGTCTTGTAAATGCGGGCCAAGATCTGCACAC
TGGTATTTCGGTTTTTGGGGCCGCGGGCGGCGACGGGGCCCGTGCGTCCCAGCGCACATGTTCGGCGAGG
CGGGGCCTGCGAGCGCGGCCACCGAGAATCGGACGGGGGTAGTCTCAAGCTGGCCGGCCTGCTCTGGTGC
CTGGCCTCGCGCCGCCGTGTATCGCCCCGCCCTGGGCGGCAAGGCTGGCCCGGTCGGCACCAGTTGCGTG
AGCGGAAAGATGGCCGCTTCCCGGCCCTGCTGCAGGGAGCTCAAAATGGAGGACGCGGCGCTCGGGAGAG
CGGGCGGGTGAGTCACCCACACAAAGGAAAAGGGCCTTTCCGTCCTCAGCCGTCGCTTCATGTGACTCCA
CGGAGTACCGGGCGCCGTCCAGGCACCTCGATTAGTTCTCGAGCTTTTGGAGTACGTCGTCTTTAGGTTG
GGGGGAGGGGTTTTATGCGATGGAGTTTCCCCACACTGAGTGGGTGGAGACTGAAGTTAGGCCAGCTTGG
CACTTGATGTAATTCTCCTTGGAATTTGCCCTTTTTGAGTTTGGATCTTGGTTCATTCTCAAGCCTCAGA
CAGTGGTTCAAAGTTTTTTTCTTCCATTTCAGGTGTCGTGAAGCGGCCCTGCAGATATCAACAAGTTTGT
ACAAAAAAGCAGAAGGGCCGTCAAGGCCCACCATGGGCGCCCCTGCCTGCGCCCTCGCGCTCTGCGTGGC
CGTGGCCATCGTGGCCGGCGCCTCCTCGGAGTCCTTGGGGACGGAGCAGCGCGTCGTGGGGCGAGCGGCA
GAAGTCCCGGGCCCAGAGCCCGGCCAGCAGGAGCAGTTGGTCTTCGGCAGCGGGGATGCTGTGGAGCTGA
GCTGTCCCCCGCCCGGGGGTGGTCCCATGGGGCCCACTGTCTGGGTCAAGGATGGCACAGGGCTGGTGCC
CTCGGAGCGTGTCCTGGTGGGGCCCCAGCGGCTGCAGGTGCTGAATGCCTCCCACGAGGACTCCGGGGCC
TACAGCTGCCGGCAGCGGCTCACGCAGCGCGTACTGTGCCACTTCAGTGTGCGGGTGACAGACGCTCCAT
CCTCGGGAGATGACGAAGACGGGGAGGACGAGGCTGAGGACACAGGTGTGGACACAGGGGCCCCTTACTG
GACACGGCCCGAGCGGATGGACAAGAAGCTGCTGGCCGTGCCGGCCGCCAACACCGTCCGCTTCCGCTGC
CCAGCCGCTGGCAACCCCACTCCCTCCATCTCCTGGCTGAAGAACGGCAGGGAGTTCCGCGGCGAGCACC
GCATTGGAGGCATCAAGCTGCGGCATCAGCAGTGGAGCCTGGTCATGGAAAGCGTGGTGCCCTCGGACCG
CGGCAACTACACCTGCGTCGTGGAGAACAAGTTTGGCAGCATCCGGCAGACGTACACGCTGGACGTGCTG
GAGCGCTCCCCGCACCGGCCCATCCTGCAGGCGGGGCTGCCGGCCAACCAGACGGCGGTGCTGGGCAGCG
ACGTGGAGTTCCACTGCAAGGTGTACAGTGACGCACAGCCCCACATCCAGTGGCTCAAGCACGTGGAGGT
GAACGGCAGCAAGGTGGGCCCGGACGGCACACCCTACGTTACCGTGCTCAAGACGGCGGGCGCTAACACC
ACCGACAAGGAGCTAGAGGTTCTCTCCTTGCACAACGTCACCTTTGAGGACGCCGGGGAGTACACCTGCC
TGGCGGGCAATTCTATTGGGTTTTCTCATCACTCTGCGTGGCTGGTGGTGCTGCCAGCCGAGGAGGAGCT
GGTGGAGGCTGACGAGGCGGGCAGTGTGTATGCAGGCATCCTCAGCTACGGGGTGGGCTTCTTCCTGTTC
ATCCTGGTGGTGGCGGCTGTGACGCTCTGCCGCCTGCGCAGCCCCCCCAAGAAAGGCCTGGGCTCCCCCA
CCGTGCACAAGATCTCCCGCTTCCCGCTCAAGCGACAGGTGTCCCTGGAGTCCAACGCGTCCATGAGCTC
CAACACACCACTGGTGCGCATCGCAAGGCTGTCCTCAGGGGAGGGCCCCACGCTGGCCAATGTCTCCGAG
CTCGAGCTGCCTGCCGACCCCAAATGGGAGCTGTCTCGGGCCCGGCTGACCCTGGGCAAGCCCCTTGGGG
AGGGCTGCTTCGGCCAGGTGGTCATGGCGGAGGCCATCGGCATTGACAAGGACCGGGCCGCCAAGCCTGT
CACCGTAGCCGTGAAGATGCTGAAAGACGATGCCACTGACAAGGACCTGTCGGACCTGGTGTCTGAGATG
GAGATGATGAAGATGATCGGGAAACACAAAAACATCATCAACCTGCTGGGCGCCTGCACGCAGGGCGGGC
CCCTGTACGTGCTGGTGGAGTACGCGGCCAAGGGTAACCTGCGGGAGTTTCTGCGGGCGCGGCGGCCCCC
GGGCCTGGACTACTCCTTCGACACCTGCAAGCCGCCCGAGGAGCAGCTCACCTTCAAGGACCTGGTGTCC
TGTGCCTACCAGGTGGCCCGGGGCATGGAGTACTTGGCCTCCCAGAAGTGCATCCACAGGGACCTGGCTG
CCCGCAATGTGCTGGTGACCGAGGACAACGTGATGAAGATCGCAGACTTCGGGCTGGCCCGGGACGTGCA
CAACCTCGACTACTACAAGAAGACAACCAACGGCCGGCTGCCCGTGAAGTGGATGGCGCCTGAGGCCTTG
TTTGACCGAGTCTACACTCACCAGAGTGACGTCTGGTCCTTTGGGGTCCTGCTCTGGGAGATCTTCACGC
TGGGGGGCTCCCCGTACCCCGGCATCCCTGTGGAGGAGCTCTTCAAGCTGCTGAAGGAGGGCCACCGCAT
GGACAAGCCCGCCAACTGCACACACGACCTGTACATGATCATGCGGGAGTGCTGGCATGCCGCGCCCTCC
CAGAGGCCCACCTTCAAGCAGCTGGTGGAGGACCTGGACCGTGTCCTTACCGTGACGTCCACCGACGAGT
ACCTGGACCTGTCGGCGCCTTTCGAGCAGTACTCCCCGGGTGGCCAGGACACCCCCAGCTCCAGCTCCTC
AGGGGACAACTCCGTGTTTGCCCACGACCTGCTGCCCCCGGCCCCACCCAGCAGTGGGGGCTCGCGGACG
TAGGGCCTCATGGGCCCAGCTTTCTTGTACAAAGTGGTTGATATCCAGCACAGTGGCGGCCGCTCGAGTC
TAGAGGGCCCGCGGTTCGAAGGTAAGCCTATCCCTAACCCTCTCCTCGGTCTCGATTCTACGCGTACCGG
TTAGTAATGAGATCCCTCCCCCCCCCCTAACGTTACTGGCCGAAGCCGCTTGGAATAAGGCCGGTGTGCG
TTTGTCTATATGTTATTTTCCACCATATTGCCGTCTTTTGGCAATGTGAGGGCCCGGAAACCTGGCCCTG
TCTTCTTGACGAGCATTCCTAGGGGTCTTTCCCCTCTCGCCAAAGGAATGCAAGGTCTGTTGAATGTCGT
GAAGGAAGCAGTTCCTCTGGAAGCTTCTTGAAGACAAACAACGTCTGTAGCGACCCTTTGCAGGCAGCGG
AACCCCCCACCTGGCGACAGGTGCCTCTGCGGCCAAAAGCCACGTGTATAAGATACACCTGCAAAGGCGG
CACAACCCCAGTGCCACGTTGTGAGTTGGATAGTTGTGGAAAGAGTCAAATGGCTCTCCTCAAGCGTATT
CAACAAGGGGCTGAAGGATGCCCAGAAGGTACCCCATTGTATGGGATCTGATCTGGGGCCTCGGTGCACA
TGCTTTACATGTGTTTAGTCGAGGTTAAAAAAACGTCTAGGCCCCCCGAACCACGGGGACGTGGTTTTCC
TTTGAAAAACACGATGATAATATGGCCACACATATGGTGAGCAAGGGCGAGGAGCTGTTCACCGGGGTGG
TGCCCATCCTGGTCGAGCTGGACGGCGACGTAAACGGCCACAAGTTCAGCGTGTCCGGCGAGGGCGAGGG
CGATGCCACCTACGGCAAGCTGACCCTGAAGTTCATCTGCACCACCGGCAAGCTGCCCGTGCCCTGGCCC
ACCCTCGTGACCACCCTGACCTACGGCGTGCAGTGCTTCAGCCGCTACCCCGACCACATGAAGCAGCACG
ACTTCTTCAAGTCCGCCATGCCCGAAGGCTACGTCCAGGAGCGCACCATCTTCTTCAAGGACGACGGCAA
CTACAAGACCCGCGCCGAGGTGAAGTTCGAGGGCGACACCCTGGTGAACCGCATCGAGCTGAAGGGCATC
GACTTCAAGGAGGACGGCAACATCCTGGGGCACAAGCTGGAGTACAACTACAACAGCCACAACGTCTATA
TCATGGCCGACAAGCAGAAGAACGGCATCAAGGTGAACTTCAAGATCCGCCACAACATCGAGGACGGCAG
CGTGCAGCTCGCCGACCACTACCAGCAGAACACCCCCATCGGCGACGGCCCCGTGCTGCTGCCCGACAAC
CACTACCTGAGCACCCAGTCCGCCCTGAGCAAAGACCCCAACGAGAAGCGCGATCACATGGTCCTGCTGG
AGTTCGTGACCGCCGCCGGGATCACTCTCGGCATGGACGAGCTGTACAAGTAAATCGATAGATCCTAATC
AACCTCTGGATTACAAAATTTGTGAAAGATTGACTGGTATTCTTAACTATGTTGCTCCTTTTACGCTATG
TGGATACGCTGCTTTAATGCCTTTGTATCATGCTATTGCTTCCCGTATGGCTTTCATTTTCTCCTCCTTG
TATAAATCCTGGTTGCTGTCTCTTTATGAGGAGTTGTGGCCCGTTGTCAGGCAACGTGGCGTGGTGTGCA
CTGTGTTTGCTGACGCAACCCCCACTGGTTGGGGCATTGCCACCACCTGTCAGCTCCTTTCCGGGACTTT
CGCTTTCCCCCTCCCTATTGCCACGGCGGAACTCATCGCCGCCTGCCTTGCCCGCTGCTGGACAGGGGCT
CGGCTGTTGGGCACTGACAATTCCGTGGTGTTGTCGGGGAAATCATCGTCCTTTCCTTGGCTGCTCGCCT
GTGTTGCCACCTGGATTCTGCGCGGGACGTCCTTCTGCTACGTCCCTTCGGCCCTCAATCCAGCGGACCT
TCCTTCCCGCGGCCTGCTGCCGGCTCTGCGGCCTCTTCCGCGTCTTCGCCTTCGCCCTCAGACGAGTCGG
ATCTCCCTTTGGGCCGCCTCCCCGCCTGAGATCCTTTAAGACCAATGACTTACAAGGCAGCTGTAGATCT
TAGCCACTTTTTAAAAGAAAAGGGGGGACTGGAAGGGCTAATTCACTCCCAACGAAGACAAGATCTGCTT
TTTGCTTGTACTGGGTCTCTCTGGTTAGACCAGATCTGAGCCTGGGAGCTCTCTGGCTAACTAGGGAACC
CACTGCTTAAGCCTCAATAAAGCTTGCCTTGAGTGCTTCAAGTAGTGTGTGCCCGTCTGTTGTGTGACTC
TGGTAACTAGAGATCCCTCAGACCCTTTTAGTCAGTGTGGAAAATCTCTAGCAGTAGTAGTTCATGTCAT
CTTATTATTCAGTATTTATAACTTGCAAAGAAATGAATATCAGAGAGTGAGAGGCCCGGGTTAATTAAGG
AAAGGGCTAGATCATTCTTGAAGACGAAAGGGCCTCGTGATACGCCTATTTTTATAGGTTAATGTCATGA
TAATAATGGTTTCTTAGACGTCAGGTGGCACTTTTCGGGGAAATGTGCGCGGAACCCCTATTTGTTTATT
TTTCTAAATACATTCAAATATGTATCCGCTCATGAGACAATAACCCTGATAAATGCTTCAATAATATTGA
AAAAGGAAGAGTATGAGTATTCAACATTTCCGTGTCGCCCTTATTCCCTTTTTTGCGGCATTTTGCCTTC
CTGTTTTTGCTCACCCAGAAACGCTGGTGAAAGTAAAAGATGCTGAAGATCAGTTGGGTGCACGAGTGGG
TTACATCGAACTGGATCTCAACAGCGGTAAGATCCTTGAGAGTTTTCGCCCCGAAGAACGTTTTCCAATG
ATGAGCACTTTTAAAGTTCTGCTATGTGGCGCGGTATTATCCCGTGTTGACGCCGGGCAAGAGCAACTCG
GTCGCCGCATACACTATTCTCAGAATGACTTGGTTGAGTACTCACCAGTCACAGAAAAGCATCTTACGGA
TGGCATGACAGTAAGAGAATTATGCAGTGCTGCCATAACCATGAGTGATAACACTGCGGCCAACTTACTT
CTGACAACGATCGGAGGACCGAAGGAGCTAACCGCTTTTTTGCACAACATGGGGGATCATGTAACTCGCC
TTGATCGTTGGGAACCGGAGCTGAATGAAGCCATACCAAACGACGAGCGTGACACCACGATGCCTGTAGC
AATGGCAACAACGTTGCGCAAACTATTAACTGGCGAACTACTTACTCTAGCTTCCCGGCAACAATTAATA
GACTGGATGGAGGCGGATAAAGTTGCAGGACCACTTCTGCGCTCGGCCCTTCCGGCTGGCTGGTTTATTG
CTGATAAATCTGGAGCCGGTGAGCGTGGGTCTCGCGGTATCATTGCAGCACTGGGGCCAGATGGTAAGCC
CTCCCGTATCGTAGTTATCTACACGACGGGGAGTCAGGCAACTATGGATGAACGAAATAGACAGATCGCT
GAGATAGGTGCCTCACTGATTAAGCATTGGTAACTGTCAGACCAAGTTTACTCATATATACTTTAGATTG
ATTTAAAACTTCATTTTTAATTTAAAAGGATCTAGGTGAAGATCCTTTTTGATAATCTCATGACCAAAAT
CCCTTAACGTGAGTTTTCGTTCCACTGAGCGTCAGACCCCGTAGAAAAGATCAAAGGATCTTCTTGAGAT
CCTTTTTTTCTGCGCGTAATCTGCTGCTTGCAAACAAAAAAACCACCGCTACCAGCGGTGGTTTGTTTGC
CGGATCAAGAGCTACCAACTCTTTTTCCGAAGGTAACTGGCTTCAGCAGAGCGCAGATACCAAATACTGT
TCTTCTAGTGTAGCCGTAGTTAGGCCACCACTTCAAGAACTCTGTAGCACCGCCTACATACCTCGCTCTG
CTAATCCTGTTACCAGTGGCTGCTGCCAGTGGCGATAAGTCGTGTCTTACCGGGTTGGACTCAAGACGAT
AGTTACCGGATAAGGCGCAGCGGTCGGGCTGAACGGGGGGTTCGTGCACACAGCCCAGCTTGGAGCGAAC
GACCTACACCGAACTGAGATACCTACAGCGTGAGCTATGAGAAAGCGCCACGCTTCCCGAAGGGAGAAAG
GCGGACAGGTATCCGGTAAGCGGCAGGGTCGGAACAGGAGAGCGCACGAGGGAGCTTCCAGGGGGAAACG
CCTGGTATCTTTATAGTCCTGTCGGGTTTCGCCACCTCTGACTTGAGCGTCGATTTTTGTGATGCTCGTC
AGGGGGGCGGAGCCTATGGAAAAACGCCAGCAACGCGGCCTTTTTACGGTTCCTGGCCTTTTGCTGGCCT
TTTGCTCACATGTTCTTTCCTGCGTTATCCCCTGATTCTGTGGATAACCGTATTACCGCCTTTGAGTGAG
CTGATACCGCTCGCCGCAGCCGAACGACCGAGCGCAGCGAGTCAGTGAGCGAGGAAGCGGAAGAGCGCCC
AATACGCAAACCGCCTCTCCCCGCGCGTTGGCCGATTCATTAATGCAGCAAGCTCATGGCTGACTAATTT
TTTTTATTTATGCAGAGGCCGAGGCCGCCTCGGCCTCTGAGCTATTCCAGAAGTAGTGAGGAGGCTTTTT
TGGAGGCCTAGGCTTTTGCAAAAAGCTCCCCGTGGCACGACAGGTTTCCCGACTGGAAAGCGGGCAGTGA
GCGCAACGCAATTAATGTGAGTTAGCTCACTCATTAGGCACCCCAGGCTTTACACTTTATGCTTCCGGCT
CGTATGTTGTGTGGAATTGTGAGCGGATAACAATTTCACACAGGAAACAGCTATGACATGATTACGAATT
TCACAAATAAAGCATTTTTTTCACTGCATTCTAGTTGTGGTTTGTCCAAACTCATCAATGTATCTTATCA
TGTCTGGATCAACTGGATAACTCAAGCTAACCAAAATCATCCCAAACTTCCCACCCCATACCCTATTACC
ACTGCCAATTACCTGTGGTTTCATTTACTCTAAACCTGTGATTCCTCTGAATTATTTTCATTTTAAAGAA
ATTGTATTTGTTAAATATGTACTACAAACTTAGTAGT
Features (pLannotate 1.2.2; 27 found; start..end, strand, type, name):
    377..634     +  LTR            5' LTR (truncated): truncated 5' long terminal repeat (LTR) from HIV-1
    681..806     +  misc_feature   HIV-1 Ψ: packaging signal of human immunodeficiency virus type 1
    790..1128    +  CDS            HIV-1 gag (fragment): gag protein from human immunodeficiency virus 1; gag
   1303..1536    +  misc_feature   RRE: The Rev response element (RRE) of HIV-1 allows for Rev-dependent mRNA export from the nucleus to the cytoplasm.
   1913..2013    +  CDS            Rev (fragment): human immunodeficiency virus 1 (HIV-1) Rev protein; rev; enhances nuclear export of unspliced and incompletely spliced viral mRNAs
   2058..2175    +  misc_feature   cPPT/CTS: central polypurine tract and central termination sequence of HIV-1
   2223..3401    +  promoter       EF-1α promoter: strong constitutive promoter for human elongation factor EF-1α
   3422..3442    +  protein_bind   attB1: mutant version of attB; core recombination site for the Gateway® BP reaction BP Clonase™
   3463..5880    +  CDS            FGFR3: FGFR3_HUMAN - Also known as JTK4. Experimental evidence at protein level: Swiss-Prot protein existence level 1. Tyrosine-protein kinase that acts as cell-surface receptor for fibroblast growth factors and plays an essential role in the regulation of cell proliferation, differentiation and apoptosis. Plays an essential role in the regulation of chondrocyte differentiation, proliferation and apoptosis, and is required for normal skeleton development. Regulates both osteogenesis and postnatal bone mineralization by osteoblasts. Promotes apoptosis in chondrocytes, but can also promote cancer cell
   5897..5917    -  protein_bind   attB2: mutant version of attB; core recombination site for the Gateway® BP reaction BP Clonase™
   5971..6012    +  CDS            V5 tag: epitope tag from simian virus 5
   6138..6600    +  misc_feature   IRES: internal ribosome entry site (IRES) of the encephalomyocarditis virus (EMCV)
   6614..7333    +  CDS            EGFP: the original enhanced GFP (Yang et al., 1996) mammalian codon-optimized
   7347..7935    +  misc_feature   WPRE: woodchuck hepatitis virus posttranscriptional regulatory element
   7943..8008    +  CDS            nef (fragment): NEF_HV1Z2 - Experimental evidence at protein level: Swiss-Prot protein existence level 1. Extracellular Nef protein targets CD4(+) T-lymphocytes for apoptosis by interacting with CXCR4 surface receptors. From Human immunodeficiency virus type 1 group M subtype D (isolate Z2/CDC-Z34) (HIV-1).
   8010..8243    +  LTR            3' LTR (ΔU3): self-inactivating 3' long terminal repeat (LTR) from HIV-1
   8448..8552    +  promoter       AmpR promoter: bla
   8553..9413    +  CDS            AmpR: β-lactamase; bla; confers resistance to ampicillin, carbenicillin, and related antibiotics
   9584..10172   +  rep_origin     ori: high-copy-number ColE1/pMB1/pBR322/pUC origin of replication
  10355..10409   +  CDS            lacI (fragment): lac repressor; lacI; The lac repressor binds to the lac operator to inhibit transcription in E. coli. This inhibition can be relieved by adding lactose or isopropyl-β-D-thiogalactopyranoside (IPTG).
  10415..10508   +  rep_origin     SV40 ori (fragment): SV40 origin of replication
  10533..10570   +  CDS            lacI (fragment): lac repressor; lacI; The lac repressor binds to the lac operator to inhibit transcription in E. coli. This inhibition can be relieved by adding lactose or isopropyl-β-D-thiogalactopyranoside (IPTG).
  10583..10604   +  protein_bind   CAP binding site: CAP binding activates transcription in the presence of cAMP. E. coli catabolite activator protein
  10619..10649   +  promoter       lac promoter: promoter for the E. coli lac operon
  10653..10675   +  protein_bind   lac operator (fragment): The lac repressor binds to the lac operator to inhibit transcription in E. coli. This inhibition can be relieved by adding lactose or isopropyl-β-D-thiogalactopyranoside (IPTG). lac repressor encoded by lacI
  10707..10790   +  polyA_signal   SV40 poly(A) signal (fragment): SV40 polyadenylation signal
  10957..329     +  CDS            nef (fragment) (across the origin): NEF_HV1BR - Experimental evidence at protein level: Swiss-Prot protein existence level 1. Extracellular Nef protein targets CD4(+) T-lymphocytes for apoptosis by interacting with CXCR4 surface receptors (PubMed:14990729). From Human immunodeficiency virus type 1 group M subtype B (isolate BRU/LAI) (HIV-1).
