[The description below was written by a language model from this plasmid's Addgene catalogue record and pLannotate feature annotations shown in this document.]
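Description:
pHAGE-FGFR3-D786N is an HIV-1-derived lentiviral expression plasmid of about 11 kb, built on the pHAGE backbone, that carries the human receptor tyrosine kinase FGFR3 with a D786N substitution. It is propagated in E. coli through a high-copy ColE1/pUC-type origin and selected with ampicillin via the β-lactamase gene. A recombination-deficient strain is recorded for growth, as is usual for LTR-containing vectors. The viral portion has a truncated 5' LTR, the Ψ packaging signal with a short gag fragment, the Rev response element for Rev-dependent nuclear export of the genomic RNA, and the cPPT/CTS. It ends in a ΔU3 self-inactivating 3' LTR, so the integrated provirus lacks LTR promoter activity. The annotated gag, Rev and nef pieces are only fragments, so packaging functions must be provided separately. Small lac, SV40 ori and SV40 poly(A) fragments in the backbone appear to be cloning remnants.

Within the transfer cassette, the constitutive human EF-1α promoter drives the FGFR3 open reading frame, which is flanked by attB1 and attB2 sites left by Gateway recombination. A V5 epitope tag lies just downstream of attB2, but the record does not state whether it is translated in frame with FGFR3, which would depend on the insert lacking a stop codon. An EMCV IRES then allows EGFP to be translated from the same transcript, marking transduced cells by fluorescence. A WPRE enhances expression of the transcript. No mammalian drug-selection marker is annotated. The stated purpose is lentiviral expression of FGFR3 D786N, and the associated publication concerns the systematic functional annotation of somatic mutations found in cancer.
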