Addgene plasmid #116382: pHAGE-FGFR3-D786N
Purpose: Lentiviral expression of FGFR3 D786N
Depositing lab: Gordon Mills & Kenneth Scott. Depositing organization: Baylor College of Medicine. Publication: Systematic Functional Annotation of Somatic Mutations in Cancer. Ng PK, Li J, Jeong KJ, Shao S, Chen H, Tsang YH, Sengupta S, Wang Z, Bhavana VH, Tran R, Soewito S, Minussi DC, Moreno D, Kong K, Dogruluk T, Lu H, Gao J, Tokheim C, Zhou DC, Johnson AM, Zeng J, Ip CKM, Ju Z, Wester M, Yu S, Li Y, Vellano CP, Schultz N, Karchin R, Ding L, Lu Y, Cheung LWT, Chen K, Shaw KR, Meric-Bernstam F, Scott KL, Yi S, Sahni N, Liang H, Mills GB. Cancer Cell. 2018 Mar 12;33(3):450-462.e10. doi: 10.1016/j.ccell.2018.01.021. PubMed 29533785.
Backbone
  Vector backbone: pHAGE
  Vector type: Lentiviral
Growth in bacteria
  Bacterial resistance: Ampicillin, 100 μg/mL
  Growth temperature: 37°C
  Growth strain: Stbl3
  Copy number: High Copy
Gene/Insert
  Gene/Insert name: FGFR3
  Species: H. sapiens (human)
  Mutation: D786N
  Entrez Gene: FGFR3 (a.k.a. ACH, CD333, CEK2, HSFGFR3EX, JTK4)
  Cloning method: Gateway Cloning
Terms and licenses: Academic/Nonprofit Terms; Industry Terms: Not Available to Industry
How to cite: pHAGE-FGFR3-D786N was a gift from Gordon Mills & Kenneth Scott (Addgene plasmid # 116382 ; http://n2t.net/addgene:116382 ; RRID:Addgene_116382)
