>Addgene plasmid #116382 | pHAGE-FGFR3-D786N | depositor partial sequence | sequence record 219256 | insert
ATGGGCGCCCCTGCCTGCGCCCTCGCGCTCTGCGTGGCCGTGGCCATCGTGGCCGGCGCCTCCTCGGAGT
CCTTGGGGACGGAGCAGCGCGTCGTGGGGCGAGCGGCAGAAGTCCCGGGCCCAGAGCCCGGCCAGCAGGA
GCAGTTGGTCTTCGGCAGCGGGGATGCTGTGGAGCTGAGCTGTCCCCCGCCCGGGGGTGGTCCCATGGGG
CCCACTGTCTGGGTCAAGGATGGCACAGGGCTGGTGCCCTCGGAGCGTGTCCTGGTGGGGCCCCAGCGGC
TGCAGGTGCTGAATGCCTCCCACGAGGACTCCGGGGCCTACAGCTGCCGGCAGCGGCTCACGCAGCGCGT
ACTGTGCCACTTCAGTGTGCGGGTGACAGACGCTCCATCCTCGGGAGATGACGAAGACGGGGAGGACGAG
GCTGAGGACACAGGTGTGGACACAGGGGCCCCTTACTGGACACGGCCCGAGCGGATGGACAAGAAGCTGC
TGGCCGTGCCGGCCGCCAACACCGTCCGCTTCCGCTGCCCAGCCGCTGGCAACCCCACTCCCTCCATCTC
CTGGCTGAAGAACGGCAGGGAGTTCCGCGGCGAGCACCGCATTGGAGGCATCAAGCTGCGGCATCAGCAG
TGGAGCCTGGTCATGGAAAGCGTGGTGCCCTCGGACCGCGGCAACTACACCTGCGTCGTGGAGAACAAGT
TTGGCAGCATCCGGCAGACGTACACGCTGGACGTGCTGGAGCGCTCCCCGCACCGGCCCATCCTGCAGGC
GGGGCTGCCGGCCAACCAGACGGCGGTGCTGGGCAGCGACGTGGAGTTCCACTGCAAGGTGTACAGTGAC
GCACAGCCCCACATCCAGTGGCTCAAGCACGTGGAGGTGAACGGCAGCAAGGTGGGCCCGGACGGCACAC
CCTACGTTACCGTGCTCAAGACGGCGGGCGCTAACACCACCGACAAGGAGCTAGAGGTTCTCTCCTTGCA
CAACGTCACCTTTGAGGACGCCGGGGAGTACACCTGCCTGGCGGGCAATTCTATTGGGTTTTCTCATCAC
TCTGCGTGGCTGGTGGTGCTGCCAGCCGAGGAGGAGCTGGTGGAGGCTGACGAGGCGGGCAGTGTGTATG
CAGGCATCCTCAGCTACGGGGTGGGCTTCTTCCTGTTCATCCTGGTGGTGGCGGCTGTGACGCTCTGCCG
CCTGCGCAGCCCCCCCAAGAAAGGCCTGGGCTCCCCCACCGTGCACAAGATCTCCCGCTTCCCGCTCAAG
CGACAGGTGTCCCTGGAGTCCAACGCGTCCATGAGCTCCAACACACCACTGGTGCGCATCGCAAGGCTGT
CCTCAGGGGAGGGCCCCACGCTGGCCAATGTCTCCGAGCTCGAGCTGCCTGCCGACCCCAAATGGGAGCT
GTCTCGGGCCCGGCTGACCCTGGGCAAGCCCCTTGGGGAGGGCTGCTTCGGCCAGGTGGTCATGGCGGAG
GCCATCGGCATTGACAAGGACCGGGCCGCCAAGCCTGTCACCGTAGCCGTGAAGATGCTGAAAGACGATG
CCACTGACAAGGACCTGTCGGACCTGGTGTCTGAGATGGAGATGATGAAGATGATCGGGAAACACAAAAA
CATCATCAACCTGCTGGGCGCCTGCACGCAGGGCGGGCCCCTGTACGTGCTGGTGGAGTACGCGGCCAAG
GGTAACCTGCGGGAGTTTCTGCGGGCGCGGCGGCCCCCGGGCCTGGACTACTCCTTCGACACCTGCAAGC
CGCCCGAGGAGCAGCTCACCTTCAAGGACCTGGTGTCCTGTGCCTACCAGGTGGCCCGGGGCATGGAGTA
CTTGGCCTCCCAGAAGTGCATCCACAGGGACCTGGCTGCCCGCAATGTGCTGGTGACCGAGGACAACGTG
ATGAAGATCGCAGACTTCGGGCTGGCCCGGGACGTGCACAACCTCGACTACTACAAGAAGACAACCAACG
GCCGGCTGCCCGTGAAGTGGATGGCGCCTGAGGCCTTGTTTGACCGAGTCTACACTCACCAGAGTGACGT
CTGGTCCTTTGGGGTCCTGCTCTGGGAGATCTTCACGCTGGGGGGCTCCCCGTACCCCGGCATCCCTGTG
GAGGAGCTCTTCAAGCTGCTGAAGGAGGGCCACCGCATGGACAAGCCCGCCAACTGCACACACGACCTGT
ACATGATCATGCGGGAGTGCTGGCATGCCGCGCCCTCCCAGAGGCCCACCTTCAAGCAGCTGGTGGAGGA
CCTGGACCGTGTCCTTACCGTGACGTCCACCGACGAGTACCTGGACCTGTCGGCGCCTTTCGAGCAGTAC
TCCCCGGGTGGCCAGGACACCCCCAGCTCCAGCTCCTCAGGGGACAACTCCGTGTTTGCCCACGACCTGC
TGCCCCCGGCCCCACCCAGCAGTGGGGGCTCGCGGACGTAG
